Addgene plasmid #127331: pcDNA3.1(+)/AUG-DAP5-3XFLAG
Purpose: Express 3xFLAG tagged DAP5 protein from AUG start codon
Depositing lab: Jeremy Wilusz. Depositing organization: University of Pennsylvania. Publication: Ribosome queuing enables non-AUG translation to be resistant to multiple protein synthesis inhibitors. Kearse MG, Goldman DH, Choi J, Nwaezeapu C, Liang D, Green KM, Goldstrohm AC, Todd PK, Green R, Wilusz JE. Genes Dev. 2019 Jun 6. pii: gad.324715.119. doi: 10.1101/gad.324715.119. PubMed 31171704.
Backbone
  Vector backbone: pcDNA3.1(+)
  Total vector size (bp): 8221
  Vector type: Mammalian Expression
  Selectable markers: Neomycin (select with G418)
Growth in bacteria
  Bacterial resistance: Ampicillin, 100 μg/mL
  Growth temperature: 37°C
  Growth strain: DH5alpha
  Copy number: High Copy
Gene/Insert
  Gene/Insert name: DAP5
  Species: H. sapiens (human)
  Entrez Gene: EIF4G2 (a.k.a. AAG1, DAP5, NAT1, P97)
  Promoter: CMV
  Tag / fusion protein: 3xFLAG (C terminal on insert)
  Cloning method: Restriction Enzyme; 5′ cloning site NheI (not destroyed); 3′ cloning site ApaI (not destroyed)
  Sequencing primers: 5′ CGCAAATGGGCGGTAGGCGTG
Terms and licenses: Academic/Nonprofit Terms; Industry Terms: Not Available to Industry
Depositor comments: Please note: Plasmid contains a 23 nucleotide deletion in the backbone compared to the depositor sequence, which does not affect plasmid function.
How to cite: pcDNA3.1(+)/AUG-DAP5-3XFLAG was a gift from Jeremy Wilusz (Addgene plasmid # 127331 ; http://n2t.net/addgene:127331 ; RRID:Addgene_127331)
