[The description below was written by a language model from this plasmid's Addgene catalogue record and pLannotate feature annotations shown in this document.]
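Description:
pcDNA3.1(+)/AUG-DAP5-3XFLAG is a mammalian expression plasmid built on the pcDNA3.1(+) backbone that produces human DAP5 (the EIF4G2 gene product, also called NAT1 or p97) carrying a C-terminal 3xFLAG epitope tag. The insert was placed between the NheI and ApaI sites of the polylinker, both of which remain intact. As the name and stated purpose indicate, the coding sequence begins with an AUG start codon. This is the defining feature of the construct, since endogenous DAP5 is generally understood to initiate at a non-AUG codon. The associated study concerns non-AUG translation and its resistance to protein synthesis inhibitors, so the plasmid plausibly serves as an AUG-initiated comparison, and the FLAG tag allows detection or immunoprecipitation of the protein.

Transcription is driven by the CMV immediate early enhancer and promoter and terminated by the bovine growth hormone polyadenylation signal. A T7 promoter upstream of the insert would also permit in vitro transcription. A separate cassette, with the SV40 early promoter, the neomycin phosphotransferase gene and the SV40 poly(A) signal, allows G418 selection of stably transfected mammalian cells. In E. coli the plasmid is maintained at high copy through a ColE1/pUC-type origin and selected with ampicillin via β-lactamase, and an f1 origin is also present. Several small annotated fragments (HIV-1 LTR, ble, lacI, bom and a short SV40 promoter piece) look like partial sequence matches within the backbone rather than functional parts. The sequenced record is 8,191 nt against a catalogued size of 8,221 bp. The depositor notes a 23-nucleotide backbone deletion relative to the reference sequence that does not affect function.
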