Features (pLannotate 1.2.2; 21 found; start..end, strand, type, name):
    306..410     -  promoter       AmpR promoter: bla
    469..521     -  misc_feature   bom (fragment): basis of mobility region from pBR322
    676..1055    +  enhancer       CMV enhancer: human cytomegalovirus immediate early enhancer
   1056..1259    +  promoter       CMV promoter: human cytomegalovirus (CMV) immediate early promoter
   1255..1288    +  LTR            5' LTR (truncated) (fragment): truncated 5' long terminal repeat (LTR) from HIV-1
   1304..1322    +  promoter       T7 promoter: promoter for bacteriophage T7 RNA polymerase
   1390..4110    +  CDS            EIF4G2: IF4G2_HUMAN - Also known as DAP5 From Homo sapiens (Human).
   4111..4176    +  CDS            3xFLAG: three tandem FLAG® epitope tags, followed by an enterokinase cleavage site
   4229..4453    +  polyA_signal   bGH poly(A) signal: bovine growth hormone polyadenylation signal
   4457..4478    +  promoter       SV40 promoter (fragment): SV40 enhancer and early promoter
   4499..4927    +  rep_origin     f1 ori (sequence partly withheld): f1 bacteriophage origin of replication; arrow indicates direction of (+) strand synthesis
   4941..5270    +  promoter       SV40 promoter: SV40 enhancer and early promoter
   5337..6128    +  CDS            neo: KKA2_KLEPN - Also known as kan, nptII. Experimental evidence at protein level: Swiss-Prot protein existence level 1. Resistance to kanamycin, neomycin, paromomycin, ribostamycin, butirosin and gentamicin B. From Klebsiella pneumoniae.
   6152..6310    +  CDS            ble (fragment): BLE_KLEPN - Experimental evidence at protein level: Swiss-Prot protein existence level 1. Binding protein with a strong affinity to the bleomycin family of antibiotics. Binds to CL990; an antimitotic-antibiotic compound. From Klebsiella pneumoniae.
   6305..6426    +  polyA_signal   SV40 poly(A) signal: SV40 polyadenylation signal
   6499..6515    -  protein_bind   lac operator: The lac repressor binds to the lac operator to inhibit transcription in E. coli. This inhibition can be relieved by adding lactose or isopropyl-β-D-thiogalactopyranoside (IPTG). lac repressor encoded by lacI
   6523..6553    -  promoter       lac promoter: promoter for the E. coli lac operon
   6568..6589    -  protein_bind   CAP binding site: CAP binding activates transcription in the presence of cAMP. E. coli catabolite activator protein
   6602..6694    -  CDS            lacI (fragment): lac repressor; lacI; The lac repressor binds to the lac operator to inhibit transcription in E. coli. This inhibition can be relieved by adding lactose or isopropyl-β-D-thiogalactopyranoside (IPTG).
   6877..7465    -  rep_origin     ori: high-copy-number ColE1/pMB1/pBR322/pUC origin of replication
   7636..305     -  CDS            AmpR (across the origin): β-lactamase; bla; confers resistance to ampicillin, carbenicillin, and related antibiotics
>Addgene plasmid #127331 | pcDNA3.1(+)/AUG-DAP5-3XFLAG | addgene full sequence | sequence record 247792 | Addgene NGS Result
TCAACCAAGTCATTCTGAGAATAGTGTATGCGGCGACCGAGTTGCTCTTGCCCGGCGTCAATACGGGATA
ATACCGCGCCACATAGCAGAACTTTAAAAGTGCTCATCATTGGAAAACGTTCTTCGGGGCGAAAACTCTC
AAGGATCTTACCGCTGTTGAGATCCAGTTCGATGTAACCCACTCGTGCACCCAACTGATCTTCAGCATCT
TTTACTTTCACCAGCGTTTCTGGGTGAGCAAAAACAGGAAGGCAAAATGCCGCAAAAAAGGGAATAAGGG
CGACACGGAAATGTTGAATACTCATACTCTTCCTTTTTCAATATTATTGAAGCATTTATCAGGGTTATTG
TCTCATGAGCGGATACATATTTGAATGTATTTAGAAAAATAAACAAATAGGGGTTCCGCGCACATTTCCC
CGAAAAGTGCCACCTGACGTCGACGGATCGGGAGATCTCCCGATCCCCTATGGTGCACTCTCAGTACAAT
CTGCTCTGATGCCGCATAGTTAAGCCAGTATCTGCTCCCTGCTTGTGTGTTGGAGGTCGCTGAGTAGTGC
GCGAGCAAAATTTAAGCTACAACAAGGCAAGGCTTGACCGACAATTGCATGAAGAATCTGCTTAGGGTTA
GGCGTTTTGCGCTGCTTCGCGATGTACGGGCCAGATATACGCGTTGACATTGATTATTGACTAGTTATTA
ATAGTAATCAATTACGGGGTCATTAGTTCATAGCCCATATATGGAGTTCCGCGTTACATAACTTACGGTA
AATGGCCCGCCTGGCTGACCGCCCAACGACCCCCGCCCATTGACGTCAATAATGACGTATGTTCCCATAG
TAACGCCAATAGGGACTTTCCATTGACGTCAATGGGTGGAGTATTTACGGTAAACTGCCCACTTGGCAGT
ACATCAAGTGTATCATATGCCAAGTACGCCCCCTATTGACGTCAATGACGGTAAATGGCCCGCCTGGCAT
TATGCCCAGTACATGACCTTATGGGACTTTCCTACTTGGCAGTACATCTACGTATTAGTCATCGCTATTA
CCATGGTGATGCGGTTTTGGCAGTACATCAATGGGCGTGGATAGCGGTTTGACTCACGGGGATTTCCAAG
TCTCCACCCCATTGACGTCAATGGGAGTTTGTTTTGGCACCAAAATCAACGGGACTTTCCAAAATGTCGT
AACAACTCCGCCCCATTGACGCAAATGGGCGGTAGGCGTGTACGGTGGGAGGTCTATATAAGCAGAGCTC
TCTGGCTAACTAGAGAACCCACTGCTTACTGGCTTATCGAAATTAATACGACTCACTATAGGGAGACCCA
AGCTGGCTAGCGTTTAAACTTAAGCTTGGCAATCCGGTACTGTTGGTAAATAAGCCACCATGGAGAGTGC
GATTGCAGAAGGGGGTGCTTCTCGTTTCAGTGCTTCTTCGGGCGGAGGAGGAAGTAGGGGTGCACCTCAG
CACTATCCCAAGACTGCTGGCAACAGCGAGTTCCTGGGGAAAACCCCAGGGCAAAACGCTCAGAAATGGA
TTCCTGCACGAAGCACTAGACGAGATGACAACTCCGCAGCAAACAACTCCGCAAACGAAAAAGAACGACA
TGATGCAATCTTCAGGAAAGTAAGAGGCATACTAAATAAGCTTACTCCTGAAAAGTTTGACAAGCTATGC
CTTGAGCTCCTCAATGTGGGTGTAGAGTCTAAACTCATCCTTAAAGGGGTCATACTGCTGATTGTGGACA
AAGCCCTAGAAGAGCCAAAGTATAGCTCACTGTATGCTCAGCTATGTCTGCGATTGGCAGAAGATGCACC
AAACTTTGATGGCCCAGCAGCAGAGGGTCAACCAGGACAGAAGCAAAGCACCACATTCAGACGCCTCCTA
ATTTCCAAATTACAAGATGAATTTGAAAACCGAACTAGAAATGTTGATGTCTATGATAAGCGTGAAAATC
CCCTCCTCCCCGAGGAGGAGGAACAGAGAGCCATTGCTAAGATCAAGATGTTGGGAAACATCAAATTCAT
TGGAGAGCTTGGCAAGCTTGATCTTATTCACGAATCTATCCTTCATAAGTGCATCAAAACACTTTTGGAA
AAGAAGAAGAGAGTCCAACTCAAAGATATGGGAGAGGATTTGGAGTGCCTCTGTCAGATAATGAGGACAG
TGGGACCTAGATTAGACCATGAACGAGCCAAGTCCTTAATGGATCAGTACTTTGCCCGAATGTGCTCCTT
GATGTTAAGTAAGGAATTGCCAGCAAGGATTCGTTTCCTGCTGCAGGATACCGTAGAGTTGCGAGAACAC
CATTGGGTTCCTCGCAAGGCTTTTCTTGACAATGGACCAAAGACGATCAATCAAATTCGTCAAGATGCAG
TAAAAGATCTAGGGGTGTTTATTCCTGCTCCTATGGCTCAAGGGATGAGAAGTGACTTCTTTCTGGAGGG
ACCGTTCATGCCACCCAGGATGAAAATGGATAGGGACCCACTTGGAGGACTTGCTGATATGTTTGGACAA
ATGCCAGGTAGCGGAATTGGTACTGGTCCAGGAGTTATCCAGGATAGATTTTCACCCACCATGGGACGTC
ATCGTTCAAATCAACTCTTCAATGGCCATGGGGGACACATCATGCCTCCCACACAATCGCAGTTTGGAGA
GATGGGAGGCAAGTTTATGAAAAGCCAGGGGCTAAGCCAGCTCTACCATAACCAGAGTCAGGGACTCTTA
TCCCAGCTGCAAGGACAGTCGAAGGATATGCCACCTCGGTTTTCTAAGAAAGGACAGCTTAATGCAGATG
AGATTAGCCTGAGGCCTGCTCAGTCGTTCCTAATGAATAAAAATCAAGTGCCAAAGCTTCAGCCCCAGAT
AACTATGATTCCTCCTAGTGCACAACCACCACGCACTCAAACACCACCTCTGGGACAGACACCTCAGCTT
GGTCTCAAAACTAATCCACCACTTATCCAGGAAAAGCCTGCCAAGACCAGCAAAAAGCCACCACCGTCAA
AGGAAGAACTCCTTAAACTAACTGAAACTGTTGTGACTGAATATCTAAATAGTGGAAATGCAAATGAGGC
TGTCAATGGTGTAAGAGAAATGAGGGCTCCTAAACACTTTCTTCCTGAGATGTTAAGCAAAGTAATCATC
CTGTCACTAGATAGAAGCGATGAAGATAAAGAAAAAGCAAGTTCTTTGATCAGTTTACTCAAACAGGAAG
GGATAGCCACAAGTGACAACTTCATGCAGGCTTTCCTGAATGTATTGGACCAGTGTCCCAAACTGGAGGT
TGACATCCCTTTGGTGAAATCCTATTTAGCACAGTTTGCAGCTCGTGCCATCATTTCAGAGCTGGTGAGC
ATTTCAGAACTAGCTCAACCACTAGAAAGTGGCACCCATTTTCCTCTCTTCCTACTTTGTCTTCAGCAGT
TAGCTAAATTACAAGATCGAGAATGGTTAACAGAACTTTTTCAACAAAGCAAGGTCAATATGCAGAAAAT
GCTCCCAGAAATTGATCAGAATAAGGACCGCATGTTGGAGATTTTGGAAGGAAAGGGACTGAGTTTCTTA
TTCCCACTCCTCAAATTGGAGAAGGAACTGTTGAAGCAAATAAAGTTGGATCCATCTCCTCAAACCATAT
ATAAATGGATTAAAGATAACATCTCTCCCAAACTTCATGTAGATAAAGGATTTGTGAACATCTTAATGAC
TAGCTTCTTACAGTACATTTCTAGTGAAGTAAACCCCCCCAGCGATGAAACAGATTCATCCTCTGCTCCT
TCCAAAGAACAGTTAGAGCAGGAAAAACAACTACTACTATCTTTCAAGCCAGTAATGCAGAAATTTCTTC
ATGATCACGTTGATCTACAAGTCAGTGCCCTGTATGCTCTCCAGGTGCACTGCTATAACAGCAACTTCCC
AAAAGGCATGTTACTTCGCTTTTTTGTGCACTTCTATGACATGGAAATTATTGAAGAAGAAGCTTTCTTG
GCTTGGAAAGAAGATATAACCCAAGAGTTTCCGGGAAAAGGCAAGGCTTTGTTCCAGGTGAATCAGTGGC
TAACCTGGTTAGAAACTGCTGAAGAAGAAGAATCAGAGGAAGAAGCTGACGACTACAAAGACCATGACGG
TGATTATAAAGATCATGACATCGATTACAAGGATGACGATGACAAGTAATAAGGCCGCGACTCTAGAGGG
CCCGTTTAAACCCGCTGATCAGCCTCGACTGTGCCTTCTAGTTGCCAGCCATCTGTTGTTTGCCCCTCCC
CCGTGCCTTCCTTGACCCTGGAAGGTGCCACTCCCACTGTCCTTTCCTAATAAAATGAGGAAATTGCATC
GCATTGTCTGAGTAGGTGTCATTCTATTCTGGGGGGTGGGGTGGGGCAGGACAGCAAGGGGGAGGATTGG
GAAGACAATAGCAGGCATGCTGGGGATGCGGTGGGCTCTATGGCTTCTGAGGCGGAAAGAACCAGCTGGG
GCTCTAGGGGGTATCCCC
[124 nt withheld, positions 4499-4622]
C
[91 nt withheld, positions 4624-4714]
A
[49 nt withheld, positions 4716-4764]
CCTTTGACGTTGGAGTCCACGTTCTTT
[37 nt withheld, positions 4792-4828]
ACCCTATCTCGGTCTATTCTTTTGATTTATAAGGGATTTTGCCGATTTCGGCCTATTGGTTAAAAAATGA
GCTGATTTAACAAAAATTTAACGCGAATTAATTCTGTGGAATGTGTGTCAGTTAGGGTGTGGAAAGTCCC
CAGGCTCCCCAGCAGGCAGAAGTATGCAAAGCATGCATCTCAATTAGTCAGCAACCAGGTGTGGAAAGTC
CCCAGGCTCCCCAGCAGGCAGAAGTATGCAAAGCATGCATCTCAATTAGTCAGCAACCATAGTCCCGCCC
CTAACTCCGCCCATCCCGCCCCTAACTCCGCCCAGTTCCGCCCATTCTCCGCCCCATGGCTGACTAATTT
TTTTTATTTATGCAGAGGCCGAGGCCGCCTCTGCCTCTGAGCTATTCCAGAAGTAGTGAGGAGGCTTTTT
TGGAGGCCTAGGCTTTTGCAAAAAGCTCCCGGGAGCTTGTATATCCATTTTCGGATCTGATCAAGAGACA
GGATGAGGATCGTTTCGCATGATTGAACAAGATGGATTGCACGCAGGTTCTCCGGCCGCTTGGGTGGAGA
GGCTATTCGGCTATGACTGGGCACAACAGACAATCGGCTGCTCTGATGCCGCCGTGTTCCGGCTGTCAGC
GCAGGGGCGCCCGGTTCTTTTTGTCAAGACCGACCTGTCCGGTGCCCTGAATGAACTGCAGGACGAGGCA
GCGCGGCTATCGTGGCTGGCCACGACGGGCGTTCCTTGCGCAGCTGTGCTCGACGTTGTCACTGAAGCGG
GAAGGGACTGGCTGCTATTGGGCGAAGTGCCGGGGCAGGATCTCCTGTCATCTCACCTTGCTCCTGCCGA
GAAAGTATCCATCATGGCTGATGCAATGCGGCGGCTGCATACGCTTGATCCGGCTACCTGCCCATTCGAC
CACCAAGCGAAACATCGCATCGAGCGAGCACGTACTCGGATGGAAGCCGGTCTTGTCGATCAGGATGATC
TGGACGAAGAGCATCAGGGGCTCGCGCCAGCCGAACTGTTCGCCAGGCTCAAGGCGCGCATGCCCGACGG
CGAGGATCTCGTCGTGACCCATGGCGATGCCTGCTTGCCGAATATCATGGTGGAAAATGGCCGCTTTTCT
GGATTCATCGACTGTGGCCGGCTGGGTGTGGCGGACCGCTATCAGGACATAGCGTTGGCTACCCGTGATA
TTGCTGAAGAGCTTGGCGGCGAATGGGCTGACCGCTTCCTCGTGCTTTACGGTATCGCCGCTCCCGATTC
GCAGCGCATCGCCTTCTATCGCCTTCTTGACGAGTTCTTCTGAGCGGGACTCTGGGGTTCGAAATGACCG
ACCAAGCGACGCCCAACCTGCCATCACGAGATTTCGATTCCACCGCCGCCTTCTATGAAAGGTTGGGCTT
CGGAATCGTTTTCCGGGACGCCGGCTGGATGATCCTCCAGCGCGGGGATCTCATGCTGGAGTTCTTCGCC
CACCCCAACTTGTTTATTGCAGCTTATAATGGTTACAAATAAAGCAATAGCATCACAAATTTCACAAATA
AAGCATTTTTTTCACTGCATTCTAGTTGTGGTTTGTCCAAACTCATCAATGTATCTTATCATGTCTGTAT
ACCGTCGACCTCTAGCTAGAGCTTGGCGTAATCATGGTCATAGCTGTTTCCTGTGTGAAATTGTTATCCG
CTCACAATTCCACACAACATACGAGCCGGAAGCATAAAGTGTAAAGCCTGGGGTGCCTAATGAGTGAGCT
AACTCACATTAATTGCGTTGCGCTCACTGCCCGCTTTCCAGTCGGGAAACCTGTCGTGCCAGCTGCATTA
ATGAATCGGCCAACGCGCGGGGAGAGGCGGTTTGCGTATTGGGCGCTCTTCCGCTTCCTCGCTCACTGAC
TCGCTGCGCTCGGTCGTTCGGCTGCGGCGAGCGGTATCAGCTCACTCAAAGGCGGTAATACGGTTATCCA
CAGAATCAGGGGATAACGCAGGAAAGAACATGTGAGCAAAAGGCCAGCAAAAGGCCAGGAACCGTAAAAA
GGCCGCGTTGCTGGCGTTTTTCCATAGGCTCCGCCCCCCTGACGAGCATCACAAAAATCGACGCTCAAGT
CAGAGGTGGCGAAACCCGACAGGACTATAAAGATACCAGGCGTTTCCCCCTGGAAGCTCCCTCGTGCGCT
CTCCTGTTCCGACCCTGCCGCTTACCGGATACCTGTCCGCCTTTCTCCCTTCGGGAAGCGTGGCGCTTTC
TCATAGCTCACGCTGTAGGTATCTCAGTTCGGTGTAGGTCGTTCGCTCCAAGCTGGGCTGTGTGCACGAA
CCCCCCGTTCAGCCCGACCGCTGCGCCTTATCCGGTAACTATCGTCTTGAGTCCAACCCGGTAAGACACG
ACTTATCGCCACTGGCAGCAGCCACTGGTAACAGGATTAGCAGAGCGAGGTATGTAGGCGGTGCTACAGA
GTTCTTGAAGTGGTGGCCTAACTACGGCTACACTAGAAGAACAGTATTTGGTATCTGCGCTCTGCTGAAG
CCAGTTACCTTCGGAAAAAGAGTTGGTAGCTCTTGATCCGGCAAACAAACCACCGCTGGTAGCGGTGGTT
TTTTTGTTTGCAAGCAGCAGATTACGCGCAGAAAAAAAGGATCTCAAGAAGATCCTTTGATCTTTTCTAC
GGGGTCTGACGCTCAGTGGAACGAAAACTCACGTTAAGGGATTTTGGTCATGAGATTATCAAAAAGGATC
TTCACCTAGATCCTTTTAAATTAAAAATGAAGTTTTAAATCAATCTAAAGTATATATGAGTAAACTTGGT
CTGACAGTTACCAATGCTTAATCAGTGAGGCACCTATCTCAGCGATCTGTCTATTTCGTTCATCCATAGT
TGCCTGACTCCCCGTCGTGTAGATAACTACGATACGGGAGGGCTTACCATCTGGCCCCAGTGCTGCAATG
ATACCGCGAGACCCACGCTCACCGGCTCCAGATTTATCAGCAATAAACCAGCCAGCCGGAAGGGCCGAGC
GCAGAAGTGGTCCTGCAACTTTATCCGCCTCCATCCAGTCTATTAATTGTTGCCGGGAAGCTAGAGTAAG
TAGTTCGCCAGTTAATAGTTTGCGCAACGTTGTTGCCATTGCTACAGGCATCGTGGTGTCACGCTCGTCG
TTTGGTATGGCTTCATTCAGCTCCGGTTCCCAACGATCAAGGCGAGTTACATGATCCCCCATGTTGTGCA
AAAAAGCGGTTAGCTCCTTCGGTCCTCCGATCGTTGTCAGAAGTAAGTTGGCCGCAGTGTTATCACTCAT
GGTTATGGCAGCACTGCATAATTCTCTTACTGTCATGCCATCCGTAAGATGCTTTTCTGTGACTGGTGAG
TAC
